Addgene plasmid #128307: pET29a-hNABP2
Purpose: Express hNABP2 (a.k.a hSSB1 or SOSSB1) in E. coli with a C-terminal His-tag
Depositing lab: Yuliang Wu. Depositing organization: University of Saskatchewan. Publication: C-termini are essential and distinct for nucleic acid binding of human NABP1 and NABP2. Vidhyasagar V, He Y, Guo M, Ding H, Talwar T, Nguyen V, Nwosu J, Katselis G, Wu Y. Biochim Biophys Acta. 2016 Feb;1860(2):371-83. doi: 10.1016/j.bbagen.2015.11.003. Epub 2015 Nov 10. PubMed 26550690.
Backbone
  Vector backbone: pET29a
  Backbone manufacturer: Novagen
  Backbone size w/o insert (bp): 5371
  Total vector size (bp): 5871
  Modifications to backbone: No
  Vector type: Bacterial Expression
Growth in bacteria
  Bacterial resistance: Kanamycin, 50 μg/mL
  Growth temperature: 37°C
  Growth strain: DH5alpha
  Copy number: High Copy
Gene/Insert
  Gene/Insert name: Human Nucleic Acid Binding Protein 2 (hNABP2) (alt names: human single-stranded DNA binding protein (hSSB1); SOSSB1)
  Species: H. sapiens (human)
  Insert size (bp): 630
  Mutation: Y85C- please see depositor comments below
  GenBank ID: NM_024068.4
  Entrez Gene: NABP2 (a.k.a. OBFC2B, SOSS-B1, SSB1, hSSB1)
  Promoter: T7
  Tag / fusion protein: His (C terminal on backbone)
  Cloning method: Restriction Enzyme; 5′ cloning site Nde I (not destroyed); 3′ cloning site Xho I (not destroyed)
  Sequencing primers: 5′ T7 promoter; 3′ T7 terminator
Terms and licenses: Academic/Nonprofit Terms; Industry Terms: Not Available to Industry
Depositor comments: Y85C mutation does not affect plasmid function. Point mutation is located in the middle of the OB fold, and no particular function is reported/known for this residue.
How to cite: pET29a-hNABP2 was a gift from Yuliang Wu (Addgene plasmid # 128307 ; http://n2t.net/addgene:128307 ; RRID:Addgene_128307)
