[The description below was written by a language model from this plasmid's Addgene catalogue record and pLannotate feature annotations shown in this document.]
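Description:
pET29a-hNABP2 is a bacterial expression plasmid built on the Novagen pET29a backbone for producing human nucleic acid binding protein 2 (NABP2, also called hSSB1 or SOSS-B1) in E. coli with a C-terminal His tag. The roughly 630 bp human coding sequence was inserted between the NdeI and XhoI sites, which places its start codon just downstream of the T7 gene 10 ribosome binding site and fuses its 3′ end in frame to the backbone-encoded histidine tag (an 18-nt stretch, consistent with six histidines). Transcription is driven by a T7 promoter followed by a lac operator and ends at the T7 terminator. The plasmid also carries lacI with its own promoter, so expression is repressed until IPTG is added and requires a host that supplies T7 RNA polymerase. The short "SET1" and tetracycline-resistance fragments called by the annotation software appear to be residual backbone sequence rather than functional elements.

The plasmid is selected with kanamycin through the aph(3′)-Ia gene and replicates from a pBR322/ColE1-type origin accompanied by the bom region and rop. The catalogue lists it as high copy, although rop normally restrains copy number. An f1 origin is also present and allows single-stranded DNA production. The insert carries a Y85C substitution within the OB fold. The depositor states that it does not affect function and that no specific role is known for this residue. The depositor's sequence and the repository's sequencing result differ by only a few nucleotides in length and show the same feature set. NABP2 is the single-stranded DNA sensor of the SOSS complex in the DNA damage response, and the construct is suited to purifying recombinant protein by metal affinity for studies of its nucleic acid binding.
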