Features (pLannotate 1.2.2; 19 found; start..end, strand, type, name):
     12..467     +  rep_origin     f1 ori (sequence partly withheld): f1 bacteriophage origin of replication; arrow indicates direction of (+) strand synthesis
    494..551     +  promoter       AmpR promoter (fragment): bla
    560..1375    -  CDS            KanR: aminoglycoside phosphotransferase; aph(3')-Ia; confers resistance to kanamycin in bacteria or G418 (Geneticin®) in eukaryotes
   1497..2085    +  rep_origin     ori: high-copy-number ColE1/pMB1/pBR322/pUC origin of replication
   2271..2413    -  misc_feature   bom: basis of mobility region from pBR322
   2515..2706    -  CDS            rop: Rop protein, which maintains plasmids at low copy number; rop
   2723..3103    +  CDS            YPB1_ECOLX: Protein predicted: Swiss-Prot protein existence level 4. From Escherichia coli.
   3175..3466    -  CDS            TcR (fragment): tetracycline efflux protein; tet; confers resistance to tetracycline
   3481..3502    -  protein_bind   CAP binding site: CAP binding activates transcription in the presence of cAMP. E. coli catabolite activator protein
   3515..4597    -  CDS            lacI: lac repressor; lacI; The lac repressor binds to the lac operator to inhibit transcription in E. coli. This inhibition can be relieved by adding lactose or isopropyl-β-D-thiogalactopyranoside (IPTG).
   4598..4675    -  promoter       lacI promoter: lacI
   4683..4962    -  CDS            TcR (fragment): tetracycline efflux protein; tet; confers resistance to tetracycline
   4988..5006    +  promoter       T7 promoter: promoter for bacteriophage T7 RNA polymerase
   5007..5031    +  protein_bind   lac operator: The lac repressor binds to the lac operator to inhibit transcription in E. coli. This inhibition can be relieved by adding lactose or isopropyl-β-D-thiogalactopyranoside (IPTG). lac repressor encoded by lacI
   5046..5068    +  RBS            RBS: efficient ribosome binding site from bacteriophage T7 gene 10 (Olins and Rangwala, 1989)
   5076..5708    +  CDS            NABP2: SOSB1_HUMAN - Also known as OBFC2B, SSB1. Experimental evidence at protein level: Swiss-Prot protein existence level 1. Component of the SOSS complex, a multiprotein complex that functions downstream of the MRN complex to promote DNA repair and G2/M checkpoint. In the SOSS complex, acts as a sensor of single-stranded DNA that binds to single-stranded DNA, in particular to polypyrimidines. The SOSS complex associates with DNA lesions and influences diverse endpoints in the cellular DNA damage response including cell-cycle checkpoint activation, recombinational repair and maintenance of genomic
   5715..5732    +  CDS            9xHis (fragment): 9xHis affinity tag
   5742..5791    +  CDS            SET1 (fragment): solubility-enhancement tag derived from T7 phage gene 10B
   5799..5846    +  terminator     T7 terminator: transcription terminator for bacteriophage T7 RNA polymerase
>Addgene plasmid #128307 | pET29a-hNABP2 | depositor full sequence | sequence record 245780 | full plasmid sequence
TGGCGAATGGG
[124 nt withheld, positions 12-135]
C
[91 nt withheld, positions 137-227]
A
[49 nt withheld, positions 229-277]
CCTTTGACGTTGGAGTCCACGTTCTTT
[37 nt withheld, positions 305-341]
ACCCTATCTCGGTCTATTCTTTTGATTTATAAGGGATTTTGCCGATTTCGGCCTATTGGTTAAAAAATGA
GCTGATTTAACAAAAATTTAACGCGAATTTTAACAAAATATTAACGTTTACAATTTCAGGTGGCACTTTT
CGGGGAAATGTGCGCGGAACCCCTATTTGTTTATTTTTCTAAATACATTCAAATATGTATCCGCTCATGA
ATTAATTCTTAGAAAAACTCATCGAGCATCAAATGAAACTGCAATTTATTCATATCAGGATTATCAATAC
CATATTTTTGAAAAAGCCGTTTCTGTAATGAAGGAGAAAACTCACCGAGGCAGTTCCATAGGATGGCAAG
ATCCTGGTATCGGTCTGCGATTCCGACTCGTCCAACATCAATACAACCTATTAATTTCCCCTCGTCAAAA
ATAAGGTTATCAAGTGAGAAATCACCATGAGTGACGACTGAATCCGGTGAGAATGGCAAAAGTTTATGCA
TTTCTTTCCAGACTTGTTCAACAGGCCAGCCATTACGCTCGTCATCAAAATCACTCGCATCAACCAAACC
GTTATTCATTCGTGATTGCGCCTGAGCGAGACGAAATACGCGATCGCTGTTAAAAGGACAATTACAAACA
GGAATCGAATGCAACCGGCGCAGGAACACTGCCAGCGCATCAACAATATTTTCACCTGAATCAGGATATT
CTTCTAATACCTGGAATGCTGTTTTCCCGGGGATCGCAGTGGTGAGTAACCATGCATCATCAGGAGTACG
GATAAAATGCTTGATGGTCGGAAGAGGCATAAATTCCGTCAGCCAGTTTAGTCTGACCATCTCATCTGTA
ACATCATTGGCAACGCTACCTTTGCCATGTTTCAGAAACAACTCTGGCGCATCGGGCTTCCCATACAATC
GATAGATTGTCGCACCTGATTGCCCGACATTATCGCGAGCCCATTTATACCCATATAAATCAGCATCCAT
GTTGGAATTTAATCGCGGCCTAGAGCAAGACGTTTCCCGTTGAATATGGCTCATAACACCCCTTGTATTA
CTGTTTATGTAAGCAGACAGTTTTATTGTTCATGACCAAAATCCCTTAACGTGAGTTTTCGTTCCACTGA
GCGTCAGACCCCGTAGAAAAGATCAAAGGATCTTCTTGAGATCCTTTTTTTCTGCGCGTAATCTGCTGCT
TGCAAACAAAAAAACCACCGCTACCAGCGGTGGTTTGTTTGCCGGATCAAGAGCTACCAACTCTTTTTCC
GAAGGTAACTGGCTTCAGCAGAGCGCAGATACCAAATACTGTCCTTCTAGTGTAGCCGTAGTTAGGCCAC
CACTTCAAGAACTCTGTAGCACCGCCTACATACCTCGCTCTGCTAATCCTGTTACCAGTGGCTGCTGCCA
GTGGCGATAAGTCGTGTCTTACCGGGTTGGACTCAAGACGATAGTTACCGGATAAGGCGCAGCGGTCGGG
CTGAACGGGGGGTTCGTGCACACAGCCCAGCTTGGAGCGAACGACCTACACCGAACTGAGATACCTACAG
CGTGAGCTATGAGAAAGCGCCACGCTTCCCGAAGGGAGAAAGGCGGACAGGTATCCGGTAAGCGGCAGGG
TCGGAACAGGAGAGCGCACGAGGGAGCTTCCAGGGGGAAACGCCTGGTATCTTTATAGTCCTGTCGGGTT
TCGCCACCTCTGACTTGAGCGTCGATTTTTGTGATGCTCGTCAGGGGGGCGGAGCCTATGGAAAAACGCC
AGCAACGCGGCCTTTTTACGGTTCCTGGCCTTTTGCTGGCCTTTTGCTCACATGTTCTTTCCTGCGTTAT
CCCCTGATTCTGTGGATAACCGTATTACCGCCTTTGAGTGAGCTGATACCGCTCGCCGCAGCCGAACGAC
CGAGCGCAGCGAGTCAGTGAGCGAGGAAGCGGAAGAGCGCCTGATGCGGTATTTTCTCCTTACGCATCTG
TGCGGTATTTCACACCGCATATATGGTGCACTCTCAGTACAATCTGCTCTGATGCCGCATAGTTAAGCCA
GTATACACTCCGCTATCGCTACGTGACTGGGTCATGGCTGCGCCCCGACACCCGCCAACACCCGCTGACG
CGCCCTGACGGGCTTGTCTGCTCCCGGCATCCGCTTACAGACAAGCTGTGACCGTCTCCGGGAGCTGCAT
GTGTCAGAGGTTTTCACCGTCATCACCGAAACGCGCGAGGCAGCTGCGGTAAAGCTCATCAGCGTGGTCG
TGAAGCGATTCACAGATGTCTGCCTGTTCATCCGCGTCCAGCTCGTTGAGTTTCTCCAGAAGCGTTAATG
TCTGGCTTCTGATAAAGCGGGCCATGTTAAGGGCGGTTTTTTCCTGTTTGGTCACTGATGCCTCCGTGTA
AGGGGGATTTCTGTTCATGGGGGTAATGATACCGATGAAACGAGAGAGGATGCTCACGATACGGGTTACT
GATGATGAACATGCCCGGTTACTGGAACGTTGTGAGGGTAAACAACTGGCGGTATGGATGCGGCGGGACC
AGAGAAAAATCACTCAGGGTCAATGCCAGCGCTTCGTTAATACAGATGTAGGTGTTCCACAGGGTAGCCA
GCAGCATCCTGCGATGCAGATCCGGAACATAATGGTGCAGGGCGCTGACTTCCGCGTTTCCAGACTTTAC
GAAACACGGAAACCGAAGACCATTCATGTTGTTGCTCAGGTCGCAGACGTTTTGCAGCAGCAGTCGCTTC
ACGTTCGCTCGCGTATCGGTGATTCATTCTGCTAACCAGTAAGGCAACCCCGCCAGCCTAGCCGGGTCCT
CAACGACAGGAGCACGATCATGCGCACCCGTGGGGCCGCCATGCCGGCGATAATGGCCTGCTTCTCGCCG
AAACGTTTGGTGGCGGGACCAGTGACGAAGGCTTGAGCGAGGGCGTGCAAGATTCCGAATACCGCAAGCG
ACAGGCCGATCATCGTCGCGCTCCAGCGAAAGCGGTCCTCGCCGAAAATGACCCAGAGCGCTGCCGGCAC
CTGTCCTACGAGTTGCATGATAAAGAAGACAGTCATAAGTGCGGCGACGATAGTCATGCCCCGCGCCCAC
CGGAAGGAGCTGACTGGGTTGAAGGCTCTCAAGGGCATCGGTCGAGATCCCGGTGCCTAATGAGTGAGCT
AACTTACATTAATTGCGTTGCGCTCACTGCCCGCTTTCCAGTCGGGAAACCTGTCGTGCCAGCTGCATTA
ATGAATCGGCCAACGCGCGGGGAGAGGCGGTTTGCGTATTGGGCGCCAGGGTGGTTTTTCTTTTCACCAG
TGAGACGGGCAACAGCTGATTGCCCTTCACCGCCTGGCCCTGAGAGAGTTGCAGCAAGCGGTCCACGCTG
GTTTGCCCCAGCAGGCGAAAATCCTGTTTGATGGTGGTTAACGGCGGGATATAACATGAGCTGTCTTCGG
TATCGTCGTATCCCACTACCGAGATGTCCGCACCAACGCGCAGCCCGGACTCGGTAATGGCGCGCATTGC
GCCCAGCGCCATCTGATCGTTGGCAACCAGCATCGCAGTGGGAACGATGCCCTCATTCAGCATTTGCATG
GTTTGTTGAAAACCGGACATGGCACTCCAGTCGCCTTCCCGTTCCGCTATCGGCTGAATTTGATTGCGAG
TGAGATATTTATGCCAGCCAGCCAGACGCAGACGCGCCGAGACAGAACTTAATGGGCCCGCTAACAGCGC
GATTTGCTGGTGACCCAATGCGACCAGATGCTCCACGCCCAGTCGCGTACCGTCTTCATGGGAGAAAATA
ATACTGTTGATGGGTGTCTGGTCAGAGACATCAAGAAATAACGCCGGAACATTAGTGCAGGCAGCTTCCA
CAGCAATGGCATCCTGGTCATCCAGCGGATAGTTAATGATCAGCCCACTGACGCGTTGCGCGAGAAGATT
GTGCACCGCCGCTTTACAGGCTTCGACGCCGCTTCGTTCTACCATCGACACCACCACGCTGGCACCCAGT
TGATCGGCGCGAGATTTAATCGCCGCGACAATTTGCGACGGCGCGTGCAGGGCCAGACTGGAGGTGGCAA
CGCCAATCAGCAACGACTGTTTGCCCGCCAGTTGTTGTGCCACGCGGTTGGGAATGTAATTCAGCTCCGC
CATCGCCGCTTCCACTTTTTCCCGCGTTTTCGCAGAAACGTGGCTGGCCTGGTTCACCACGCGGGAAACG
GTCTGATAAGAGACACCGGCATACTCTGCGACATCGTATAACGTTACTGGTTTCACATTCACCACCCTGA
ATTGACTCTCTTCCGGGCGCTATCATGCCATACCGCGAAAGGTTTTGCGCCATTCGATGGTGTCCGGGAT
CTCGACGCTCTCCCTTATGCGACTCCTGCATTAGGAAGCAGCCCAGTAGTAGGTTGAGGCCGTTGAGCAC
CGCCGCCGCAAGGAATGGTGCATGCAAGGAGATGGCGCCCAACAGTCCCCCGGCCACGGGGCCTGCCACC
ATACCCACGCCGAAACAAGCGCTCATGAGCCCGAAGTGGCGAGCCCGATCTTCCCCATCGGTGATGTCGG
CGATATAGGCGCCAGCAACCGCACCTGTGGCGCCGGTGATGCCGGCCACGATGCGTCCGGCGTAGAGGAT
CGAGATCGATCTCGATCCCGCGAAATTAATACGACTCACTATAGGGGAATTGTGAGCGGATAACAATTCC
CCTCTAGAAATAATTTTGTTTAACTTTAAGAAGGAGATATACATATGACGACGGAGACCTTTGTGAAGGA
TATCAAGCCTGGGCTCAAGAATCTGAACCTTATCTTCATTGTGCTGGAGACAGGCCGAGTGACCAAGACA
AAGGACGGGCATGAGGTTCGGACCTGCAAAGTGGCGGACAAAACAGGCAGCATCAATATCTCTGTCTGGG
ACGATGTTGGCAATCTGATCCAGCCTGGGGACATTATCCGGCTCACCAAAGGGTACGCTTCAGTTTTCAA
AGGTTGTCTGACACTATATACTGGCCGTGGGGGTGATCTGCAGAAGATTGGAGAATTCTGTATGGTTTAT
TCTGAGGTTCCTAACTTCAGTGAGCCAAACCCAGAGTACAGCACCCAGCAGGCACCCAACAAGGCGGTGC
AGAACGACAGCAACCCTTCAGCTTCCCAGCCTACCACTGGACCCTCTGCTGCCTCTCCAGCCTCTGAGAA
CCAGAATGGGAATGGACTGAGTGCCCCACCAGGTCCCGGTGGTGGCCCACATCCCCCTCATACTCCCTCC
CACCCACCCAGCACCCGAATCACTCGAAGCCAGCCCAACCACACACCTGCAGGCCCGCCTGGCCCTTCCA
GCAACCCTGTTAGTAACGGCAAAGAAACCCGGAGGAGCAGCAAGAGACTCGAGCACCACCACCACCACCA
CTGAGATCCGGCTGCTAACAAAGCCCGAAAGGAAGCTGAGTTGGCTGCTGCCACCGCTGAGCAATAACTA
GCATAACCCCTTGGGGCCTCTAAACGGGTCTTGAGGGGTTTTTTGCTGAAAGGAGGAACTATATCCGGAT
