Features (pLannotate 1.2.2; 19 found; start..end, strand, type, name):
      8..29      -  protein_bind   CAP binding site: CAP binding activates transcription in the presence of cAMP. E. coli catabolite activator protein
     42..1124    -  CDS            lacI: lac repressor; lacI; The lac repressor binds to the lac operator to inhibit transcription in E. coli. This inhibition can be relieved by adding lactose or isopropyl-β-D-thiogalactopyranoside (IPTG).
   1125..1202    -  promoter       lacI promoter: lacI
   1210..1489    -  CDS            TcR (fragment): tetracycline efflux protein; tet; confers resistance to tetracycline
   1515..1533    +  promoter       T7 promoter: promoter for bacteriophage T7 RNA polymerase
   1534..1558    +  protein_bind   lac operator: The lac repressor binds to the lac operator to inhibit transcription in E. coli. This inhibition can be relieved by adding lactose or isopropyl-β-D-thiogalactopyranoside (IPTG). lac repressor encoded by lacI
   1573..1595    +  RBS            RBS: efficient ribosome binding site from bacteriophage T7 gene 10 (Olins and Rangwala, 1989)
   1603..2235    +  CDS            NABP2: SOSB1_HUMAN - Also known as OBFC2B, SSB1. Experimental evidence at protein level: Swiss-Prot protein existence level 1. Component of the SOSS complex, a multiprotein complex that functions downstream of the MRN complex to promote DNA repair and G2/M checkpoint. In the SOSS complex, acts as a sensor of single-stranded DNA that binds to single-stranded DNA, in particular to polypyrimidines. The SOSS complex associates with DNA lesions and influences diverse endpoints in the cellular DNA damage response including cell-cycle checkpoint activation, recombinational repair and maintenance of genomic
   2242..2259    +  CDS            9xHis (fragment): 9xHis affinity tag
   2269..2318    +  CDS            SET1 (fragment): solubility-enhancement tag derived from T7 phage gene 10B
   2326..2373    +  terminator     T7 terminator: transcription terminator for bacteriophage T7 RNA polymerase
   2410..2838    +  rep_origin     f1 ori (sequence partly withheld): f1 bacteriophage origin of replication; arrow indicates direction of (+) strand synthesis
   2891..2948    +  promoter       AmpR promoter (fragment): bla
   2957..3772    -  CDS            KanR: aminoglycoside phosphotransferase; aph(3')-Ia; confers resistance to kanamycin in bacteria or G418 (Geneticin®) in eukaryotes
   3894..4482    +  rep_origin     ori: high-copy-number ColE1/pMB1/pBR322/pUC origin of replication
   4668..4807    -  misc_feature   bom: basis of mobility region from pBR322
   4909..5100    -  CDS            rop: Rop protein, which maintains plasmids at low copy number; rop
   5117..5497    +  CDS            YPB1_ECOLX: Protein predicted: Swiss-Prot protein existence level 4. From Escherichia coli.
   5569..5860    -  CDS            TcR (fragment): tetracycline efflux protein; tet; confers resistance to tetracycline
>Addgene plasmid #128307 | pET29a-hNABP2 | addgene full sequence | sequence record 252184 | Addgene NGS Result
GTGCCTAATGAGTGAGCTAACTTACATTAATTGCGTTGCGCTCACTGCCCGCTTTCCAGTCGGGAAACCT
GTCGTGCCAGCTGCATTAATGAATCGGCCAACGCGCGGGGAGAGGCGGTTTGCGTATTGGGCGCCAGGGT
GGTTTTTCTTTTCACCAGTGAGACGGGCAACAGCTGATTGCCCTTCACCGCCTGGCCCTGAGAGAGTTGC
AGCAAGCGGTCCACGCTGGTTTGCCCCAGCAGGCGAAAATCCTGTTTGATGGTGGTTAACGGCGGGATAT
AACATGAGCTGTCTTCGGTATCGTCGTATCCCACTACCGAGATGTCCGCACCAACGCGCAGCCCGGACTC
GGTAATGGCGCGCATTGCGCCCAGCGCCATCTGATCGTTGGCAACCAGCATCGCAGTGGGAACGATGCCC
TCATTCAGCATTTGCATGGTTTGTTGAAAACCGGACATGGCACTCCAGTCGCCTTCCCGTTCCGCTATCG
GCTGAATTTGATTGCGAGTGAGATATTTATGCCAGCCAGCCAGACGCAGACGCGCCGAGACAGAACTTAA
TGGGCCCGCTAACAGCGCGATTTGCTGGTGACCCAATGCGACCAGATGCTCCACGCCCAGTCGCGTACCG
TCTTCATGGGAGAAAATAATACTGTTGATGGGTGTCTGGTCAGAGACATCAAGAAATAACGCCGGAACAT
TAGTGCAGGCAGCTTCCACAGCAATGGCATCCTGGTCATCCAGCGGATAGTTAATGATCAGCCCACTGAC
GCGTTGCGCGAGAAGATTGTGCACCGCCGCTTTACAGGCTTCGACGCCGCTTCGTTCTACCATCGACACC
ACCACGCTGGCACCCAGTTGATCGGCGCGAGATTTAATCGCCGCGACAATTTGCGACGGCGCGTGCAGGG
CCAGACTGGAGGTGGCAACGCCAATCAGCAACGACTGTTTGCCCGCCAGTTGTTGTGCCACGCGGTTGGG
AATGTAATTCAGCTCCGCCATCGCCGCTTCCACTTTTTCCCGCGTTTTCGCAGAAACGTGGCTGGCCTGG
TTCACCACGCGGGAAACGGTCTGATAAGAGACACCGGCATACTCTGCGACATCGTATAACGTTACTGGTT
TCACATTCACCACCCTGAATTGACTCTCTTCCGGGCGCTATCATGCCATACCGCGAAAGGTTTTGCGCCA
TTCGATGGTGTCCGGGATCTCGACGCTCTCCCTTATGCGACTCCTGCATTAGGAAGCAGCCCAGTAGTAG
GTTGAGGCCGTTGAGCACCGCCGCCGCAAGGAATGGTGCATGCAAGGAGATGGCGCCCAACAGTCCCCCG
GCCACGGGGCCTGCCACCATACCCACGCCGAAACAAGCGCTCATGAGCCCGAAGTGGCGAGCCCGATCTT
CCCCATCGGTGATGTCGGCGATATAGGCGCCAGCAACCGCACCTGTGGCGCCGGTGATGCCGGCCACGAT
GCGTCCGGCGTAGAGGATCGAGATCGATCTCGATCCCGCGAAATTAATACGACTCACTATAGGGGAATTG
TGAGCGGATAACAATTCCCCTCTAGAAATAATTTTGTTTAACTTTAAGAAGGAGATATACATATGACGAC
GGAGACCTTTGTGAAGGATATCAAGCCTGGGCTCAAGAATCTGAACCTTATCTTCATTGTGCTGGAGACA
GGCCGAGTGACCAAGACAAAGGACGGGCATGAGGTTCGGACCTGCAAAGTGGCGGACAAAACAGGCAGCA
TCAATATCTCTGTCTGGGACGATGTTGGCAATCTGATCCAGCCTGGGGACATTATCCGGCTCACCAAAGG
GTACGCTTCAGTTTTCAAAGGTTGTCTGACACTATGTACTGGCCGTGGGGGTGATCTGCAGAAGATTGGA
GAATTCTGTATGGTTTATTCTGAGGTTCCTAACTTCAGTGAGCCAAACCCAGAGTACAGCACCCAGCAGG
CACCCAACAAGGCGGTGCAGAACGACAGCAACCCTTCAGCTTCCCAGCCTACCACTGGACCCTCTGCTGC
CTCTCCAGCCTCTGAGAACCAGAATGGGAATGGACTGAGTGCCCCACCAGGTCCCGGTGGTGGCCCACAT
CCCCCTCATACTCCCTCCCACCCACCCAGCACCCGAATCACTCGAAGCCAGCCCAACCACACACCTGCAG
GCCCGCCTGGCCCTTCCAGCAACCCTGTTAGTAACGGCAAAGAAACCCGGAGGAGCAGCAAGAGACTCGA
GCACCACCACCACCACCACTGAGATCCGGCTGCTAACAAAGCCCGAAAGGAAGCTGAGTTGGCTGCTGCC
ACCGCTGAGCAATAACTAGCATAACCCCTTGGGGCCTCTAAACGGGTCTTGAGGGGTTTTTTGCTGAAAG
GAGGAACTATATCCGGATTGGCGAATGGG
[124 nt withheld, positions 2410-2533]
C
[91 nt withheld, positions 2535-2625]
A
[49 nt withheld, positions 2627-2675]
CCTTTGACGTTGGAGTCCACGTTCTTT
[37 nt withheld, positions 2703-2739]
ACCCTATCTCGGTCTATTCTTTTGATTTATAAGGGATTTTGCCGATTTCGGCCTATTGGTTAAAAAATGA
GCTGATTTAACAAAAATTTAACGCGAATTTTAACAAAATATTAACGCTTACAATTTAGGTGGCACTTTTC
GGGGAAATGTGCGCGGAACCCCTATTTGTTTATTTTTCTAAATACATTCAAATATGTATCCGCTCATGAA
TTAATTCTTAGAAAAACTCATCGAGCATCAAATGAAACTGCAATTTATTCATATCAGGATTATCAATACC
ATATTTTTGAAAAAGCCGTTTCTGTAATGAAGGAGAAAACTCACCGAGGCAGTTCCATAGGATGGCAAGA
TCCTGGTATCGGTCTGCGATTCCGACTCGTCCAACATCAATACAACCTATTAATTTCCCCTCGTCAAAAA
TAAGGTTATCAAGTGAGAAATCACCATGAGTGACGACTGAATCCGGTGAGAATGGCAAAAGTTTATGCAT
TTCTTTCCAGACTTGTTCAACAGGCCAGCCATTACGCTCGTCATCAAAATCACTCGCATCAACCAAACCG
TTATTCATTCGTGATTGCGCCTGAGCGAGACGAAATACGCGATCGCTGTTAAAAGGACAATTACAAACAG
GAATCGAATGCAACCGGCGCAGGAACACTGCCAGCGCATCAACAATATTTTCACCTGAATCAGGATATTC
TTCTAATACCTGGAATGCTGTTTTCCCGGGGATCGCAGTGGTGAGTAACCATGCATCATCAGGAGTACGG
ATAAAATGCTTGATGGTCGGAAGAGGCATAAATTCCGTCAGCCAGTTTAGTCTGACCATCTCATCTGTAA
CATCATTGGCAACGCTACCTTTGCCATGTTTCAGAAACAACTCTGGCGCATCGGGCTTCCCATACAATCG
ATAGATTGTCGCACCTGATTGCCCGACATTATCGCGAGCCCATTTATACCCATATAAATCAGCATCCATG
TTGGAATTTAATCGCGGCCTAGAGCAAGACGTTTCCCGTTGAATATGGCTCATAACACCCCTTGTATTAC
TGTTTATGTAAGCAGACAGTTTTATTGTTCATGACCAAAATCCCTTAACGTGAGTTTTCGTTCCACTGAG
CGTCAGACCCCGTAGAAAAGATCAAAGGATCTTCTTGAGATCCTTTTTTTCTGCGCGTAATCTGCTGCTT
GCAAACAAAAAAACCACCGCTACCAGCGGTGGTTTGTTTGCCGGATCAAGAGCTACCAACTCTTTTTCCG
AAGGTAACTGGCTTCAGCAGAGCGCAGATACCAAATACTGTCCTTCTAGTGTAGCCGTAGTTAGGCCACC
ACTTCAAGAACTCTGTAGCACCGCCTACATACCTCGCTCTGCTAATCCTGTTACCAGTGGCTGCTGCCAG
TGGCGATAAGTCGTGTCTTACCGGGTTGGACTCAAGACGATAGTTACCGGATAAGGCGCAGCGGTCGGGC
TGAACGGGGGGTTCGTGCACACAGCCCAGCTTGGAGCGAACGACCTACACCGAACTGAGATACCTACAGC
GTGAGCTATGAGAAAGCGCCACGCTTCCCGAAGGGAGAAAGGCGGACAGGTATCCGGTAAGCGGCAGGGT
CGGAACAGGAGAGCGCACGAGGGAGCTTCCAGGGGGAAACGCCTGGTATCTTTATAGTCCTGTCGGGTTT
CGCCACCTCTGACTTGAGCGTCGATTTTTGTGATGCTCGTCAGGGGGGCGGAGCCTATGGAAAAACGCCA
GCAACGCGGCCTTTTTACGGTTCCTGGCCTTTTGCTGGCCTTTTGCTCACATGTTCTTTCCTGCGTTATC
CCCTGATTCTGTGGATAACCGTATTACCGCCTTTGAGTGAGCTGATACCGCTCGCCGCAGCCGAACGACC
GAGCGCAGCGAGTCAGTGAGCGAGGAAGCGGAAGAGCGCCTGATGCGGTATTTTCTCCTTACGCATCTGT
GCGGTATTTCACACCGCAATGGTGCACTCTCAGTACAATCTGCTCTGATGCCGCATAGTTAAGCCAGTAT
ACACTCCGCTATCGCTACGTGACTGGGTCATGGCTGCGCCCCGACACCCGCCAACACCCGCTGACGCGCC
CTGACGGGCTTGTCTGCTCCCGGCATCCGCTTACAGACAAGCTGTGACCGTCTCCGGGAGCTGCATGTGT
CAGAGGTTTTCACCGTCATCACCGAAACGCGCGAGGCAGCTGCGGTAAAGCTCATCAGCGTGGTCGTGAA
GCGATTCACAGATGTCTGCCTGTTCATCCGCGTCCAGCTCGTTGAGTTTCTCCAGAAGCGTTAATGTCTG
GCTTCTGATAAAGCGGGCCATGTTAAGGGCGGTTTTTTCCTGTTTGGTCACTGATGCCTCCGTGTAAGGG
GGATTTCTGTTCATGGGGGTAATGATACCGATGAAACGAGAGAGGATGCTCACGATACGGGTTACTGATG
ATGAACATGCCCGGTTACTGGAACGTTGTGAGGGTAAACAACTGGCGGTATGGATGCGGCGGGACCAGAG
AAAAATCACTCAGGGTCAATGCCAGCGCTTCGTTAATACAGATGTAGGTGTTCCACAGGGTAGCCAGCAG
CATCCTGCGATGCAGATCCGGAACATAATGGTGCAGGGCGCTGACTTCCGCGTTTCCAGACTTTACGAAA
CACGGAAACCGAAGACCATTCATGTTGTTGCTCAGGTCGCAGACGTTTTGCAGCAGCAGTCGCTTCACGT
TCGCTCGCGTATCGGTGATTCATTCTGCTAACCAGTAAGGCAACCCCGCCAGCCTAGCCGGGTCCTCAAC
GACAGGAGCACGATCATGCGCACCCGTGGGGCCGCCATGCCGGCGATAATGGCCTGCTTCTCGCCGAAAC
GTTTGGTGGCGGGACCAGTGACGAAGGCTTGAGCGAGGGCGTGCAAGATTCCGAATACCGCAAGCGACAG
GCCGATCATCGTCGCGCTCCAGCGAAAGCGGTCCTCGCCGAAAATGACCCAGAGCGCTGCCGGCACCTGT
CCTACGAGTTGCATGATAAAGAAGACAGTCATAAGTGCGGCGACGATAGTCATGCCCCGCGCCCACCGGA
AGGAGCTGACTGGGTTGAAGGCTCTCAAGGGCATCGGTCGAGATCCCG
